Addgene plasmid #234683: p361_DG
Purpose: (Empty Backbone) Golden gate domesticated pET28b with His6-3C-3XFLAG-SUMO and Thrombin-HiBiT
Depositing lab: Matthew Wohlever. Depositing organization: University of Pittsburgh (University, School of Medicine, and Cancer Institute). Publication: A suite of pre-assembled, pET28b-based Golden Gate vectors for efficient protein engineering and expression. Gaur D, Wohlever ML. Protein Sci. 2025 Apr;34(4):e70106. doi: 10.1002/pro.70106. PubMed 40130802.
Backbone
  Vector backbone: pET28b
  Vector type: Bacterial Expression
  Tag / fusion protein: His6-3C-3XFLAG-SUMO (N terminal on backbone); Thrombin-HiBiT (C terminal on backbone)
Growth in bacteria
  Bacterial resistance: Kanamycin, 50 μg/mL
  Growth temperature: 37°C
  Growth strain: DH5alpha
  Copy number: Low Copy
Gene/Insert
  Gene/Insert name: None
  Mutation: No
  Tag / fusion protein: His6-3C-3XFLAG-SUMO (N terminal on backbone); Thrombin-HiBiT (C terminal on backbone)
Terms and licenses: Academic/Nonprofit Terms; Industry Terms: Not Available to Industry
Depositor comments: The construct features an N-terminal His6 tag followed by a 3C protease cleavage site, a 3_ FLAG tag, and a SUMO tag. The C-terminus includes a Thrombin cleavage site followed by a HiBiT tag. BsaI recognition sites flank mScarlet3 to enable easy visualization of successful cloning through loss of red color. 5' Cloning Site: BsaI (destroyed), 3' Cloning Site: BsaI (destroyed).
How to cite: p361_DG was a gift from Matthew Wohlever (Addgene plasmid # 234683 ; http://n2t.net/addgene:234683 ; RRID:Addgene_234683)
