[The description below was written by a language model from this plasmid's Addgene catalogue record and pLannotate feature annotations shown in this document.]
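Description:
p361_DG is an empty bacterial expression backbone derived from pET28b that has been domesticated for Golden Gate assembly. It is intended for cloning and T7-driven production of recombinant proteins in E. coli. It replicates from a ColE1/pMB1-type origin accompanied by the pBR322 bom region and the rop gene, consistent with its listing as low copy. Selection is by kanamycin through the aph(3')-Ia gene. An f1 origin is also present, as in the parental vector.

The expression cassette consists of a T7 promoter with an adjacent lac operator, the T7 gene 10 ribosome binding site and a T7 terminator. A plasmid-borne lacI gene keeps transcription repressed until IPTG induction in a host supplying T7 RNA polymerase. The backbone encodes an N-terminal module of His6, a 3C protease cleavage site, 3xFLAG and SUMO (yeast SMT3), and a C-terminal module of a thrombin site followed by the HiBiT luminescent complementation peptide. HiBiT is not called by the automated annotation, which labels the His and FLAG elements only as fragments of related tags. It also detects a short His-tag fragment downstream of the thrombin site, probably a remnant of pET28b, though the record does not say whether this is in frame.

Between the two tag modules sits a placeholder cassette flanked by BsaI sites, in reverse orientation. It contains a lac promoter with a CAP site driving a red fluorescent protein, mScarlet3 according to the depositor. Golden Gate insertion of a coding sequence replaces this dropout and destroys the BsaI sites, so correct clones are recognised by loss of red colour. The inserted protein can then be purified, detected, or have its tags removed by protease cleavage. The plasmid belongs to a suite of pre-assembled pET28b Golden Gate vectors for protein engineering and expression.
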