Features (pLannotate 1.2.2; 26 found; start..end, strand, type, name):
      1..589     +  rep_origin     ori: high-copy-number ColE1/pMB1/pBR322/pUC origin of replication
    775..914     -  misc_feature   bom: basis of mobility region from pBR322
   1016..1207    -  CDS            rop: Rop protein, which maintains plasmids at low copy number; rop
   1224..1604    +  CDS            YPB1_ECOLX: Protein predicted: Swiss-Prot protein existence level 4. From Escherichia coli.
   1676..1967    -  CDS            TcR (fragment): tetracycline efflux protein; tet; confers resistance to tetracycline
   1982..2003    -  protein_bind   CAP binding site: CAP binding activates transcription in the presence of cAMP. E. coli catabolite activator protein
   2016..3098    -  CDS            lacI: lac repressor; lacI; The lac repressor binds to the lac operator to inhibit transcription in E. coli. This inhibition can be relieved by adding lactose or isopropyl-β-D-thiogalactopyranoside (IPTG).
   3099..3176    -  promoter       lacI promoter: lacI
   3184..3463    -  CDS            TcR (fragment): tetracycline efflux protein; tet; confers resistance to tetracycline
   3485..3503    +  promoter       T7 promoter: promoter for bacteriophage T7 RNA polymerase
   3504..3528    +  protein_bind   lac operator: The lac repressor binds to the lac operator to inhibit transcription in E. coli. This inhibition can be relieved by adding lactose or isopropyl-β-D-thiogalactopyranoside (IPTG). lac repressor encoded by lacI
   3543..3565    +  RBS            RBS: efficient ribosome binding site from bacteriophage T7 gene 10 (Olins and Rangwala, 1989)
   3584..3600    +  CDS            capTEV™ (fragment): composite tag for in vivo biotinylation, TEV protease cleavage, and 6xHis tagging
   3673..3690    +  CDS            5xFLAG (fragment): five tandem FLAG® epitope tags
   3749..4039    +  CDS            SUMO: cleavable ubiquitin-like protein tag; S. cerevisiae SMT3 (truncated)
   4125..4787    -  CDS            mScarlet: mScarlet is a basic (constitutively fluorescent) red fluorescent protein published in 2016, derived from synthetic construct. It has moderate acid sensitivity.
   4834..4863    -  promoter       lac promoter: promoter for the E. coli lac operon
   4878..4899    -  protein_bind   CAP binding site: CAP binding activates transcription in the presence of cAMP. E. coli catabolite activator protein
   4912..5001    -  CDS            lacI (fragment): lac repressor; lacI; The lac repressor binds to the lac operator to inhibit transcription in E. coli. This inhibition can be relieved by adding lactose or isopropyl-β-D-thiogalactopyranoside (IPTG).
   5022..5039    +  CDS            thrombin site: thrombin recognition and cleavage site
   5086..5103    +  CDS            9xHis (fragment): 9xHis affinity tag
   5113..5162    +  CDS            SET1 (fragment): solubility-enhancement tag derived from T7 phage gene 10B
   5170..5217    +  terminator     T7 terminator: transcription terminator for bacteriophage T7 RNA polymerase
   5254..5682    +  rep_origin     f1 ori (sequence partly withheld): f1 bacteriophage origin of replication; arrow indicates direction of (+) strand synthesis
   5735..5792    +  promoter       AmpR promoter (fragment): bla
   5801..6616    -  CDS            KanR: aminoglycoside phosphotransferase; aph(3')-Ia; confers resistance to kanamycin in bacteria or G418 (Geneticin®) in eukaryotes
>Addgene plasmid #234683 | p361_DG | addgene full sequence | sequence record 467854 | Addgene NGS Result
TTGAGATCCTTTTTTTCTGCGCGTAATCTGCTGCTTGCAAACAAAAAAACCACCGCTACCAGCGGTGGTT
TGTTTGCCGGATCAAGAGCTACCAACTCTTTTTCCGAAGGTAACTGGCTTCAGCAGAGCGCAGATACCAA
ATACTGTCCTTCTAGTGTAGCCGTAGTTAGGCCACCACTTCAAGAACTCTGTAGCACCGCCTACATACCT
CGCTCTGCTAATCCTGTTACCAGTGGCTGCTGCCAGTGGCGATAAGTCGTGTCTTACCGGGTTGGACTCA
AGACGATAGTTACCGGATAAGGCGCAGCGGTCGGGCTGAACGGGGGGTTCGTGCACACAGCCCAGCTTGG
AGCGAACGACCTACACCGAACTGAGATACCTACAGCGTGAGCTATGAGAAAGCGCCACGCTTCCCGAAGG
GAGAAAGGCGGACAGGTATCCGGTAAGCGGCAGGGTCGGAACAGGAGAGCGCACGAGGGAGCTTCCAGGG
GGAAACGCCTGGTATCTTTATAGTCCTGTCGGGTTTCGCCACCTCTGACTTGAGCGTCGATTTTTGTGAT
GCTCGTCAGGGGGGCGGAGCCTATGGAAAAACGCCAGCAACGCGGCCTTTTTACGGTTCCTGGCCTTTTG
CTGGCCTTTTGCTCACATGTTCTTTCCTGCGTTATCCCCTGATTCTGTGGATAACCGTATTACCGCCTTT
GAGTGAGCTGATACCGCTCGCCGCAGCCGAACGACCGAGCGCAGCGAGTCAGTGAGCGAGGAAGCGGAAG
AGCGCCTGATGCGGTATTTTCTCCTTACGCATCTGTGCGGTATTTCACACCGCAATGGTGCACTCTCAGT
ACAATCTGCTCTGATGCCGCATAGTTAAGCCAGTATACACTCCGCTATCGCTACGTGACTGGGTCATGGC
TGCGCCCCGACACCCGCCAACACCCGCTGACGCGCCCTGACGGGCTTGTCTGCTCCCGGCATCCGCTTAC
AGACAAGCTGTGACCGTCTCCGGGAGCTGCATGTGTCAGAGGTTTTCACCGTCATCACCGAAACGCGCGA
GGCAGCTGCGGTAAAGCTCATCAGCGTGGTCGTGAAGCGATTCACAGATGTCTGCCTGTTCATCCGCGTC
CAGCTCGTTGAGTTTCTCCAGAAGCGTTAATGTCTGGCTTCTGATAAAGCGGGCCATGTTAAGGGCGGTT
TTTTCCTGTTTGGTCACTGATGCCTCCGTGTAAGGGGGATTTCTGTTCATGGGGGTAATGATACCGATGA
AACGAGAGAGGATGCTCACGATACGGGTTACTGATGATGAACATGCCCGGTTACTGGAACGTTGTGAGGG
TAAACAACTGGCGGTATGGATGCGGCGGGACCAGAGAAAAATCACTCAGGGTCAATGCCAGCGCTTCGTT
AATACAGATGTAGGTGTTCCACAGGGTAGCCAGCAGCATCCTGCGATGCAGATCCGGAACATAATGGTGC
AGGGCGCTGACTTCCGCGTTTCCAGACTTTACGAAACACGGAAACCGAAGACCATTCATGTTGTTGCTCA
GGTCGCAGACGTTTTGCAGCAGCAGTCGCTTCACGTTCGCTCGCGTATCGGTGATTCATTCTGCTAACCA
GTAAGGCAACCCCGCCAGCCTAGCCGGGTCCTCAACGACAGGAGCACGATCATGCGCACCCGTGGGGCCG
CCATGCCGGCGATAATGGCCTGCTTCTCGCCGAAACGTTTGGTGGCGGGACCAGTGACGAAGGCTTGAGC
GAGGGCGTGCAAGATTCCGAATACCGCAAGCGACAGGCCGATCATCGTCGCGCTCCAGCGAAAGCGGTCC
TCGCCGAAAATGACCCAGAGCGCTGCCGGCACCTGTCCTACGAGTTGCATGATAAAGAAGACAGTCATAA
GTGCGGCGACGATAGTCATGCCCCGCGCCCACCGGAAGGAGCTGACTGGGTTGAAGGCTCTCAAGGGCAT
CGGTCGAGATCCCGGTGCCTAATGAGTGAGCTAACTTACATTAATTGCGTTGCGCTCACTGCCCGCTTTC
CAGTCGGGAAACCTGTCGTGCCAGCTGCATTAATGAATCGGCCAACGCGCGGGGAGAGGCGGTTTGCGTA
TTGGGCGCCAGGGTGGTTTTTCTTTTCACCAGTGAGACGGGCAACAGCTGATTGCCCTTCACCGCCTGGC
CCTGAGAGAGTTGCAGCAAGCGGTCCACGCTGGTTTGCCCCAGCAGGCGAAAATCCTGTTTGATGGTGGT
TAACGGCGGGATATAACATGAGCTGTCTTCGGTATCGTCGTATCCCACTACCGAGATATCCGCACCAACG
CGCAGCCCGGACTCGGTAATGGCGCGCATTGCGCCCAGCGCCATCTGATCGTTGGCAACCAGCATCGCAG
TGGGAACGATGCCCTCATTCAGCATTTGCATGGTTTGTTGAAAACCGGACATGGCACTCCAGTCGCCTTC
CCGTTCCGCTATCGGCTGAATTTGATTGCGAGTGAGATATTTATGCCAGCCAGCCAGACGCAGACGCGCC
GAGACAGAACTTAATGGGCCCGCTAACAGCGCGATTTGCTGGTGACCCAATGCGACCAGATGCTCCACGC
CCAGTCGCGTACCGTCTTCATGGGAGAAAATAATACTGTTGATGGGTGTCTGGTCAGAGACATCAAGAAA
TAACGCCGGAACATTAGTGCAGGCAGCTTCCACAGCAATGGCATCCTGGTCATCCAGCGGATAGTTAATG
ATCAGCCCACTGACGCGTTGCGCGAGAAGATTGTGCACCGCCGCTTTACAGGCTTCGACGCCGCTTCGTT
CTACCATCGACACCACCACGCTGGCACCCAGTTGATCGGCGCGAGATTTAATCGCCGCGACAATTTGCGA
CGGCGCGTGCAGGGCCAGACTGGAGGTGGCAACGCCAATCAGCAACGACTGTTTGCCCGCCAGTTGTTGT
GCCACGCGGTTGGGAATGTAATTCAGCTCCGCCATCGCCGCTTCCACTTTTTCCCGCGTTTTCGCAGAAA
CGTGGCTGGCCTGGTTCACCACGCGGGAAACGGTCTGATAAGAGACACCGGCATACTCTGCGACATCGTA
TAACGTTACTGGTTTCACATTCACCACCCTGAATTGACTCTCTTCCGGGCGCTATCATGCCATACCGCGA
AAGGTTTTGCGCCATTCGATGGTGTCCGGGATCTCGACGCTCTCCCTTATGCGACTCCTGCATTAGGAAG
CAGCCCAGTAGTAGGTTGAGGCCGTTGAGCACCGCCGCCGCAAGGAATGGTGCATGCAAGGAGATGGCGC
CCAACAGTCCCCCGGCCACGGGGCCTGCCACCATACCCACGCCGAAACAAGCGCTCATGAGCCCGAAGTG
GCGAGCCCGATCTTCCCCATCGGTGATGTCGGCGATATAGGCGCCAGCAACCGCACCTGTGGCGCCGGTG
ATGCCGGCCACGATGCGTCCGGCGTAGAGGATCGAGATCTCGATCCCGCGAAATTAATACGACTCACTAT
AGGGGAATTGTGAGCGGATAACAATTCCCCTCTAGAAATAATTTTGTTTAACTTTAAGAAGGAGATATAC
CATGGGCAGCAGCCATCATCATCATCATCACAGCAGCGGCCTGGAAGTGCTCTTCCAGGGCCCGCACATG
GGCAGCAGCGATTACAAAGACGACGACGACAAGGACTACAAGGACGACGACGATAAAGACTATAAAGACG
ACGACGACAAAGGTGGAAGTGGCGGATCTGGTAGTGGTTCGGACTCAGAAGTCAATCAAGAAGCTAAGCC
AGAGGTCAAGCCAGAAGTCAAGCCTGAGACTCACATCAATTTAAAGGTGTCCGATGGATCTTCAGAGATC
TTCTTCAAGATCAAAAAGACCACTCCTTTAAGAAGGCTGATGGAAGCGTTCGCTAAAAGACAGGGTAAGG
AAATGGACTCCTTAAGATTCTTGTACGACGGTATTAGAATTCAAGCTGATCAGACCCCTGAAGATTTGGA
CATGGAGGATAACGATATTATTGAGGCTCACAGAGAACAGATTGGTGGTGGAAGCGGAAGCGGTCATATG
AGAGACCGCCTGGCTCTAGTAGCGATCTACACTAGCACTATCAGCGTTATTAGCTGCCGCCGCTGCCGCC
GGTGCTATGGCGCGCCACGCTGCGTTCATACTGTTCCACCACGGTATAATCTTCGTTATGGCTCGTAATA
TCCAGTTTGCGATCAATGTTAAACGCGCCCGGCATCTGCACCGGTTTTTTCGCGCGATAGGTGGTTTTAA
AATCCGCCAGATAGCGGCCGCCATCTTTCAGGCGCAGCGCCATTTTAATATCGCCTTTCAGCACCACATC
TTCCGGATACAGGCGTTCGGTGCTCGCTTCCCAGCCCATCGTTTTTTTCTGCATCACCGGGCCATCCGGC
GGAAAGTTGGTGCCGCGCAGTTTCACTTTATAAATCAGGGTGCCATCTTCCAGGCTCGTATCTTGCGCCA
CGCTCACCGCGCCGCCATCTTCAAAGTTCATCACGCGTTCCCATTTAAAGCCTTCCGGAAAGCTCTGTTT
CCAATAATCCGGAATATCCGCCGGATGTTTGGTAAACGCGCGGCTGCCATACATAAACTGCGGGCTCAGA
ATATCCCAGCTAAACGGCAGCGGGCCGCCTTTGGTCACGCGCAGTTTCGCGGTCTGCGTGCCTTCATACG
GGCGGCCTTCGCCTTCGCCTTCAATTTCAAATTCATGGCCGTTCATGCTGCCTTCCATGTGCACTTTAAA
GCGCATAAATTCTTTAATCACCGCTTCGGTGCTATCCATCTAGTATTTCTCCTCTTTCTCTAGTATGTGT
ACACAACATACGGCCGGAAGCATAAAGTGTAAAGCCTGGGGTGCCTAATGAGTGAGCTAACTCACATTAA
TTGCGTTGCGCTCACTGCCCGCTTTCCAGTCGGGAAACCTGTCGTGCCAGCTGCATTAATGAATCGGCCA
ACGCGCGGGGAGAGGCGGTTTGCGTATTGGGTCTCAGGATCCGGAGGTGAACTGGTGCCGCGCGGCAGCT
CTGTATCAGGATGGAGACTGTTCAAGAAGATCTCGTAATCTCGAGCACCACCACCACCACCACTGAGATC
CGGCTGCTAACAAAGCCCGAAAGGAAGCTGAGTTGGCTGCTGCCACCGCTGAGCAATAACTAGCATAACC
CCTTGGGGCCTCTAAACGGGTCTTGAGGGGTTTTTTGCTGAAAGGAGGAACTATATCCGGATTGGCGAAT
GGG
[124 nt withheld, positions 5254-5377]
C
[91 nt withheld, positions 5379-5469]
A
[49 nt withheld, positions 5471-5519]
CCTTTGACGTTGGAGTCCACGTTCTTT
[37 nt withheld, positions 5547-5583]
ACCCTATCTCGGTCTATTCTTTTGATTTATAAGGGATTTTGCCGATTTCGGCCTATTGGTTAAAAAATGA
GCTGATTTAACAAAAATTTAACGCGAATTTTAACAAAATATTAACGCTTACAATTTAGGTGGCACTTTTC
GGGGAAATGTGCGCGGAACCCCTATTTGTTTATTTTTCTAAATACATTCAAATATGTATCCGCTCATGAA
TTAATTCTTAGAAAAACTCATCGAGCATCAAATGAAACTGCAATTTATTCATATCAGGATTATCAATACC
ATATTTTTGAAAAAGCCGTTTCTGTAATGAAGGAGAAAACTCACCGAGGCAGTTCCATAGGATGGCAAGA
TCCTGGTATCGGTCTGCGATTCCGACTCGTCCAACATCAATACAACCTATTAATTTCCCCTCGTCAAAAA
TAAGGTTATCAAGTGAGAAATCACCATGAGTGACGACTGAATCCGGTGAGAATGGCAAAAGTTTATGCAT
TTCTTTCCAGACTTGTTCAACAGGCCAGCCATTACGCTCGTCATCAAAATCACTCGCATCAACCAAACCG
TTATTCATTCGTGATTGCGCCTGAGCGAGACGAAATACGCGATCGCTGTTAAAAGGACAATTACAAACAG
GAATCGAATGCAACCGGCGCAGGAACACTGCCAGCGCATCAACAATATTTTCACCTGAATCAGGATATTC
TTCTAATACCTGGAATGCTGTTTTCCCGGGGATCGCAGTGGTGAGTAACCATGCATCATCAGGAGTACGG
ATAAAATGCTTGATGGTCGGAAGAGGCATAAATTCCGTCAGCCAGTTTAGTCTGACCATCTCATCTGTAA
CATCATTGGCAACGCTACCTTTGCCATGTTTCAGAAACAACTCTGGCGCATCGGGCTTCCCATACAATCG
ATAGATTGTCGCACCTGATTGCCCGACATTATCGCGAGCCCATTTATACCCATATAAATCAGCATCCATG
TTGGAATTTAATCGCGGCCTAGAGCAAGACGTTTCCCGTTGAATATGGCTCATAACACCCCTTGTATTAC
TGTTTATGTAAGCAGACAGTTTTATTGTTCATGACCAAAATCCCTTAACGTGAGTTTTCGTTCCACTGAG
CGTCAGACCCCGTAGAAAAGATCAAAGGATCTTC
